>Addgene plasmid #144328 | TFORF2045 | addgene full sequence | sequence record 404194 | Addgene NGS Result
TTAATGTAGTCTTATGCAATACTCTTGTAGTCTTGCAACATGGTAACGATGAGTTAGCAACATGCCTTAC
AAGGAGAGAAAAAGCACCGTGCATGCCGATTGGTGGAAGTAAGGTGGTACGATCGTGCCTTATTAGGAAG
GCAACAGACGGGTCTGACATGGATTGGACGAACCACTGAATTGCCGCATTGCAGAGATATTGTATTTAAG
TGCCTAGCTCGATACATAAACGGGTCTCTCTGGTTAGACCAGATCTGAGCCTGGGAGCTCTCTGGCTAAC
TAGGGAACCCACTGCTTAAGCCTCAATAAAGCTTGCCTTGAGTGCTTCAAGTAGTGTGTGCCCGTCTGTT
GTGTGACTCTGGTAACTAGAGATCCCTCAGACCCTTTTAGTCAGTGTGGAAAATCTCTAGCAGTGGCGCC
CGAACAGGGACTTGAAAGCGAAAGGGAAACCAGAGGAGCTCTCTCGACGCAGGACTCGGCTTGCTGAAGC
GCGCACGGCAAGAGGCGAGGGGCGGCGACTGGTGAGTACGCCAAAAATTTTGACTAGCGGAGGCTAGAAG
GAGAGAGATGGGTGCGAGAGCGTCAGTATTAAGCGGGGGAGAATTAGATCGCGATGGGAAAAAATTCGGT
TAAGGCCAGGGGGAAAGAAAAAATATAAATTAAAACATATAGTATGGGCAAGCAGGGAGCTAGAACGATT
CGCAGTTAATCCTGGCCTGTTAGAAACATCAGAAGGCTGTAGACAAATACTGGGACAGCTACAACCATCC
CTTCAGACAGGATCAGAAGAACTTAGATCATTATATAATACAGTAGCAACCCTCTATTGTGTGCATCAAA
GGATAGAGATAAAAGACACCAAGGAAGCTTTAGACAAGATAGAGGAAGAGCAAAACAAAAGTAAGACCAC
CGCACAGCAAGCGGCCGCTGATCTTCAGACCTGGAGGAGGAGATATGAGGGACAATTGGAGAAGTGAATT
ATATAAATATAAAGTAGTAAAAATTGAACCATTAGGAGTAGCACCCACCAAGGCAAAGAGAAGAGTGGTG
CAGAGAGAAAAAAGAGCAGTGGGAATAGGAGCTTTGTTCCTTGGGTTCTTGGGAGCAGCAGGAAGCACTA
TGGGCGCAGCGTCAATGACGCTGACGGTACAGGCCAGACAATTATTGTCTGGTATAGTGCAGCAGCAGAA
CAATTTGCTGAGGGCTATTGAGGCGCAACAGCATCTGTTGCAACTCACAGTCTGGGGCATCAAGCAGCTC
CAGGCAAGAATCCTGGCTGTGGAAAGATACCTAAAGGATCAACAGCTCCTGGGGATTTGGGGTTGCTCTG
GAAAACTCATTTGCACCACTGCTGTGCCTTGGAATGCTAGTTGGAGTAATAAATCTCTGGAACAGATTTG
GAATCACACGACCTGGATGGAGTGGGACAGAGAAATTAACAATTACACAAGCTTAATACACTCCTTAATT
GAAGAATCGCAAAACCAGCAAGAAAAGAATGAACAAGAATTATTGGAATTAGATAAATGGGCAAGTTTGT
GGAATTGGTTTAACATAACAAATTGGCTGTGGTATATAAAATTATTCATAATGATAGTAGGAGGCTTGGT
AGGTTTAAGAATAGTTTTTGCTGTACTTTCTATAGTGAATAGAGTTAGGCAGGGATATTCACCATTATCG
TTTCAGACCCACCTCCCAACCCCGAGGGGACCCATGCATTGCATCTCAATTAGTCAGCAACCAGGTGTGG
AAAGTCCCCAGGCTCCCCAGCAGGCAGAAGTATGCAAAGCATGCGTCTCAATTAGTCAGCAACCATAGTC
CCGCCCCTAACTCCGCCCATCCCGCCCCTAACTCCGCCCAGTTCCGCCCATTCTCCGCCCCATGGCTGAC
TAATTTTTTTTATTTATGCAGAGGCCGAGGCCGCCTCGGCCTCTGAGCTATTCCAGAAGTAGTGAGGAGG
CTTTTTTGGAGGCCTAGGCTTTTGCAAAAAGCTTTCTAGAGGTACCACCGGAGCTTACCATGACCGAGTA
CAAGCCCACGGTGCGCCTCGCCACCCGCGACGACGTCCCCAGGGCCGTACGCACCCTCGCCGCCGCGTTC
GCCGACTACCCCGCCACGCGCCACACCGTCGATCCGGACCGCCACATCGAGCGGGTCACCGAGCTGCAAG
AACTCTTCCTCACGCGCGTCGGGCTCGACATCGGCAAGGTGTGGGTCGCGGACGACGGCGCCGCCGTGGC
GGTCTGGACCACGCCGGAGAGCGTCGAAGCGGGGGCGGTGTTCGCCGAGATCGGCCCGCGCATGGCCGAG
TTGAGCGGTTCCCGGCTGGCCGCGCAGCAACAGATGGAAGGCCTCCTGGCGCCGCACCGGCCCAAGGAGC
CCGCGTGGTTCCTGGCCACCGTCGGCGTCTCGCCCGACCACCAGGGCAAGGGTCTGGGCAGCGCCGTCGT
GCTCCCCGGAGTGGAGGCGGCCGAGCGCGCCGGGGTGCCCGCCTTCCTGGAGACCTCCGCGCCCCGCAAC
CTCCCCTTCTACGAGCGGCTCGGCTTCACCGTCACCGCCGACGTCGAGGTGCCCGAAGGACCGCGCACCT
GGTGCATGACCCGCAAGCCCGGTGCCAGTTAACGAATTCTAGATCTTGAGACAAATGGCAGTATTCATCC
ACAATTTTAAAAGAAAAGGGGGGATTGGGGGGTACAGTGCAGGGGAAAGAATAGTAGACATAATAGCAAC
AGACATACAAACTAAAGAATTACAAAAACAAATTACAAAAATTCAAAATTTTCGGGTTTATTACAGGGAC
AGCAGAGATCCACTTTGGCGCCGGCTCGAGGCCTGCAGGTGCAAAGATGGATAAAGTTTTAAACAGAGAG
GAATCTTTGCAGCTAATGGACCTTCTAGGTCTTGAAAGGAGTGGGAATTGGCTCCGGTGCCCGTCAGTGG
GCAGAGCGCACATCGCCCACAGTCCCCGAGAAGTTGGGGGGAGGGGTCGGCAATTGAACCGGTGCCTAGA
GAAGGTGGCGCGGGGTAAACTGGGAAAGTGATGTCGTGTACTGGCTCCGCCTTTTTCCCGAGGGTGGGGG
AGAACCGTATATAAGTGCAGTAGTCGCCGTGAACGTTCTTTTTCGCAACGGGTTTGCCGCCAGAACACAG
GTAAGTGCCGTGTGTGGTTCCCGCGGGCCTGGCCTCTTTACGGGTTATGGCCCTTGCGTGCCTTGAATTA
CTTCCACCTGGCTGCAGTACGTGATTCTTGATCCCGAGCTTCGGGTTGGAAGTGGGTGGGAGAGTTCGAG
GCCTTGCGCTTAAGGAGCCCCTTCGCCTCGTGCTTGAGTTGAGGCCTGGCCTGGGCGCTGGGGCCGCCGC
GTGCGAATCTGGTGGCACCTTCGCGCCTGTCTCGCTGCTTTCGATAAGTCTCTAGCCATTTAAAATTTTT
GATGACCTGCTGCGACGCTTTTTTTCTGGCAAGATAGTCTTGTAAATGCGGGCCAAGATCTGCACACTGG
TATTTCGGTTTTTGGGGCCGCGGGCGGCGACGGGGCCCGTGCGTCCCAGCGCACATGTTCGGCGAGGCGG
GGCCTGCGAGCGCGGCCACCGAGAATCGGACGGGGGTAGTCTCAAGCTGGCCGGCCTGCTCTGGTGCCTG
GCCTCGCGCCGCCGTGTATCGCCCCGCCCTGGGCGGCAAGGCTGGCCCGGTCGGCACCAGTTGCGTGAGC
GGAAAGATGGCCGCTTCCCGGCCCTGCTGCAGGGAGCTCAAAATGGAGGACGCGGCGCTCGGGAGAGCGG
GCGGGTGAGTCACCCACACAAAGGAAAAGGGCCTTTCCGTCCTCAGCCGTCGCTTCATGTGACTCCACGG
AGTACCGGGCGCCGTCCAGGCACCTCGATTAGTTCTCGAGCTTTTGGAGTACGTCGTCTTTAGGTTGGGG
GGAGGGGTTTTATGCGATGGAGTTTCCCCACACTGAGTGGGTGGAGACTGAAGTTAGGCCAGCTTGGCAC
TTGATGTAATTCTCCTTGGAATTTGCCCTTTTTGAGTTTGGATCTTGGTTCATTCTCAAGCCTCAGACAG
TGGTTCAAAGTTTTTTTCTTCCATTTCAGGTGTCGTGAGGCTAGCACCGCCACCATGGAGCCACTTCAGC
AGCAGCAGCAGCAGCAGCAGCAACAACAGAAGCAGCCACACCTGGCTCCTCTGCAGATGGATGCCAGAGA
GAAGCAGGGCCAGCAGATGAGAGAAGCCCAGTTCTTGTATGCCCAAAAGCTGGTCACACAGCCGACTCTC
CTTTCCGCCACAGCTGGGAGACCTTCTGGCAGCACTCCCTTAGGTCCCTTAGCCAGAGTTCCACCCACCG
CAGCAGTGGCCCAAGTGTTTGAACGGGGCAACATGAACTCAGAGCCTGAGGAAGAGGACGGAGGTTTGGA
AGATGAGGATGGGGATGATGAAGTTGCAGAGGTGGCTGAGAAAGAAACCCAGGCTGCTTCAAAATATTTT
CATGTGCAGAAAGTAGCTCGCCAAGATCCCAGAGTGGCACCCATGTCCAATCTACTTCCAGCACCAGGGC
TCCCACCACATGGACAACAAGCTAAAGAAGACCATACCAAAGATGCTTCCAAGGCCTCACCTTCTGTCTC
CACAGCAGGACAGCCGAACTGGAATCTGGATGAGCAGCTCAAGCAGAATGGTGGTTTGGCCTGGAGTGAT
GATGCAGATGGAGGCCGGGGAAGAGAGATCTCTCGAGATTTTGCCAAGCTGTATGAACTGGACGGTGATC
CTGAAAGGAAAGAGTTCCTGGATGACCTCTTCGTCTTTATGCAGAAGAGGGGGACCCCCATCAACCGAAT
CCCCATCATGGCCAAACAGATCCTGGACCTGTACATGCTGTATAAGCTGGTGACCGAGAAGGGAGGCCTG
GTGGAGATCATCAACAAGAAGATCTGGAGGGAGATCACCAAAGGCCTAAACCTGCCCACATCCATCACCA
GCGCCGCCTTCACCCTCAGGACGCAGTACATGAAGTATCTGTATGCCTATGAGTGTGAGAAGAAAGCCTT
GAGTTCCCCAGCCGAGCTCCAGGCAGCAATTGATGGCAACCGCAGGGAGGGCCGGCGGCCCAGCTACAGC
TCCTCCCTCTTTGGCTACTCACCTGCTGCGGCTACTGCTGCTGCCGCTGCCGGGGCCCCTGCCCTTCTCT
CCCCACCCAAGATCCGCTTTCCCATCCTTGGGCTTGGCTCCAGCAGTGGTACCAATACCAGTAGCCCTCG
GATATCCCCAGCAACCACTCTCAGGAAAGGTGATGGAGCCCCAGTGACAACAGTGCCTGTGCCAAATCGT
CTGGCTGTGCCCGTGACCTTGGCAAGCCAGCAGGCTGGTACTCGGACCGCCGCACTGGAGCAGCTGCGGG
AGCGGCTGGAGTCAGGGGAGCCTGCTGAGAAGAAGGCATCGAGGCTGTCTGAGGAGGAGCAGCGCCTGGT
GCAGCAGGCCTTCCAGCGCAACTTTTTCAGCATGGCACGGCAGCTCCCCATGAAGATCAGGATCAACGGC
AGGGCAGAAGACAGAGCAGAGGCCTCGGCTGCAGCACTGAACCTGACCACGAGTAGCATTGGGAGCATTA
ACATGTCTGTGGACATCGATGGCACCACCTATGCAGGTGTGCTGTTTGCCCAGAAGCCTGTGGTCCACCT
CATCACGGGGTCTGCTCCCCAGAGCCTCGGCAGCAGCGCCAGCAGCAGCAGCAGCTCTCACTGTTCACCA
AGTCCTACCTCATCCCGGGGCACCCCCAGCGCAGAGCCCTCCACCAGCTGGTCCCTCTAGTAATGAACTA
GTCCGTAACTTGAAAGTATTTCGATTTCTTGGCTTTATATATCTTGTGGAAAGGACGATTATTGACGCAC
ATATACGCTTCTACGCGTTAAGTCGACAATCAACCTCTGGATTACAAAATTTGTGAAAGATTGACTGGTA
TTCTTAACTATGTTGCTCCTTTTACGCTATGTGGATACGCTGCTTTAATGCCTTTGTATCATGCTATTGC
TTCCCGTATGGCTTTCATTTTCTCCTCCTTGTATAAATCCTGGTTGCTGTCTCTTTATGAGGAGTTGTGG
CCCGTTGTCAGGCAACGTGGCGTGGTGTGCACTGTGTTTGCTGACGCAACCCCCACTGGTTGGGGCATTG
CCACCACCTGTCAGCTCCTTTCCGGGACTTTCGCTTTCCCCCTCCCTATTGCCACGGCGGAACTCATCGC
CGCCTGCCTTGCCCGCTGCTGGACAGGGGCTCGGCTGTTGGGCACTGACAATTCCGTGGTGTTGTCGGGG
AAATCATCGTCCTTTCCTTGGCTGCTCGCCTGTGTTGCCACCTGGATTCTGCGCGGGACGTCCTTCTGCT
ACGTCCCTTCGGCCCTCAATCCAGCGGACCTTCCTTCCCGCGGCCTGCTGCCGGCTCTGCGGCCTCTTCC
GCGTCTTCGCCTTCGCCCTCAGACGAGTCGGATCTCCCTTTGGGCCGCCTCCCCGCGTCGACTTTAAGAC
CAATGACTTACAAGGCAGCTGTAGATCTTAGCCACTTTTTAAAAGAAAAGGGGGGACTGGAAGGGCTAAT
TCACTCCCAACGAAGACAAGATCTGCTTTTTGCTTGTACTGGGTCTCTCTGGTTAGACCAGATCTGAGCC
TGGGAGCTCTCTGGCTAACTAGGGAACCCACTGCTTAAGCCTCAATAAAGCTTGCCTTGAGTGCTTCAAG
TAGTGTGTGCCCGTCTGTTGTGTGACTCTGGTAACTAGAGATCCCTCAGACCCTTTTAGTCAGTGTGGAA
AATCTCTAGCAGTACGTATAGTAGTTCATGTCATCTTATTATTCAGTATTTATAACTTGCAAAGAAATGA
ATATCAGAGAGTGAGAGGAACTTGTTTATTGCAGCTTATAATGGTTACAAATAAAGCAATAGCATCACAA
ATTTCACAAATAAAGCATTTTTTTCACTGCATTCTAGTTGTGGTTTGTCCAAACTCATCAATGTATCTTA
TCATGTCTGGCTCTAGCTATCCCGCCCCTAACTCCGCCCATCCCGCCCCTAACTCCGCCCAGTTCCGCCC
ATTCTCCGCCCCATGGCTGACTAATTTTTTTTATTTATGCAGAGGCCGAGGCCGCCTCGGCCTCTGAGCT
ATTCCAGAAGTAGTGAGGAGGCTTTTTTGGAGGCCTAGGGACGTACCCAATTCGCCCTATAGTGAGTCGT
ATTACGCGCGCTCACTGGCCGTCGTTTTACAACGTCGTGACTGGGAAAACCCTGGCGTTACCCAACTTAA
TCGCCTTGCAGCACATCCCCCTTTCGCCAGCTGGCGTAATAGCGAAGAGGCCCGCACCGATCGCCCTTCC
CAACAGTTGCGCAGCCTGAATGGCGAATGGG
[124 nt withheld, positions 7382-7505]
C
[91 nt withheld, positions 7507-7597]
A
[49 nt withheld, positions 7599-7647]
CCTTTGACGTTGGAGTCCACGTTCTTT
[37 nt withheld, positions 7675-7711]
ACCCTATCTCGGTCTATTCTTTTGATTTATAAGGGATTTTGCCGATTTCGGCCTATTGGTTAAAAAATGA
GCTGATTTAACAAAAATTTAACGCGAATTTTAACAAAATATTAACGCTTACAATTTAGGTGGCACTTTTC
GGGGAAATGTGCGCGGAACCCCTATTTGTTTATTTTTCTAAATACATTCAAATATGTATCCGCTCATGAG
ACAATAACCCTGATAAATGCTTCAATAATATTGAAAAAGGAAGAGTATGAGTATTCAACATTTCCGTGTC
GCCCTTATTCCCTTTTTTGCGGCATTTTGCCTTCCTGTTTTTGCTCACCCAGAAACGCTGGTGAAAGTAA
AAGATGCTGAAGATCAGTTGGGTGCACGAGTGGGTTACATCGAACTGGATCTCAACAGCGGTAAGATCCT
TGAGAGTTTTCGCCCCGAAGAACGTTTTCCAATGATGAGCACTTTTAAAGTTCTGCTATGTGGCGCGGTA
TTATCCCGTATTGACGCCGGGCAAGAGCAACTCGGTCGCCGCATACACTATTCTCAGAATGACTTGGTTG
AGTACTCACCAGTCACAGAAAAGCATCTTACGGATGGCATGACAGTAAGAGAATTATGCAGTGCTGCCAT
AACCATGAGTGATAACACTGCGGCCAACTTACTTCTGACAACGATCGGAGGACCGAAGGAGCTAACCGCT
TTTTTGCACAACATGGGGGATCATGTAACTCGCCTTGATCGTTGGGAACCGGAGCTGAATGAAGCCATAC
CAAACGACGAGCGTGACACCACGATGCCTGTAGCAATGGCAACAACGTTGCGCAAACTATTAACTGGCGA
ACTACTTACTCTAGCTTCCCGGCAACAATTAATAGACTGGATGGAGGCGGATAAAGTTGCAGGACCACTT
CTGCGCTCGGCCCTTCCGGCTGGCTGGTTTATTGCTGATAAATCTGGAGCCGGTGAGCGTGGGTCTCGCG
GTATCATTGCAGCACTGGGGCCAGATGGTAAGCCCTCCCGTATCGTAGTTATCTACACGACGGGGAGTCA
GGCAACTATGGATGAACGAAATAGACAGATCGCTGAGATAGGTGCCTCACTGATTAAGCATTGGTAACTG
TCAGACCAAGTTTACTCATATATACTTTAGATTGATTTAAAACTTCATTTTTAATTTAAAAGGATCTAGG
TGAAGATCCTTTTTGATAATCTCATGACCAAAATCCCTTAACGTGAGTTTTCGTTCCACTGAGCGTCAGA
CCCCGTAGAAAAGATCAAAGGATCTTCTTGAGATCCTTTTTTTCTGCGCGTAATCTGCTGCTTGCAAACA
AAAAAACCACCGCTACCAGCGGTGGTTTGTTTGCCGGATCAAGAGCTACCAACTCTTTTTCCGAAGGTAA
CTGGCTTCAGCAGAGCGCAGATACCAAATACTGTTCTTCTAGTGTAGCCGTAGTTAGGCCACCACTTCAA
GAACTCTGTAGCACCGCCTACATACCTCGCTCTGCTAATCCTGTTACCAGTGGCTGCTGCCAGTGGCGAT
AAGTCGTGTCTTACCGGGTTGGACTCAAGACGATAGTTACCGGATAAGGCGCAGCGGTCGGGCTGAACGG
GGGGTTCGTGCACACAGCCCAGCTTGGAGCGAACGACCTACACCGAACTGAGATACCTACAGCGTGAGCT
ATGAGAAAGCGCCACGCTTCCCGAAGGGAGAAAGGCGGACAGGTATCCGGTAAGCGGCAGGGTCGGAACA
GGAGAGCGCACGAGGGAGCTTCCAGGGGGAAACGCCTGGTATCTTTATAGTCCTGTCGGGTTTCGCCACC
TCTGACTTGAGCGTCGATTTTTGTGATGCTCGTCAGGGGGGCGGAGCCTATGGAAAAACGCCAGCAACGC
GGCCTTTTTACGGTTCCTGGCCTTTTGCTGGCCTTTTGCTCACATGTTCTTTCCTGCGTTATCCCCTGAT
TCTGTGGATAACCGTATTACCGCCTTTGAGTGAGCTGATACCGCTCGCCGCAGCCGAACGACCGAGCGCA
GCGAGTCAGTGAGCGAGGAAGCGGAAGAGCGCCCAATACGCAAACCGCCTCTCCCCGCGCGTTGGCCGAT
TCATTAATGCAGCTGGCACGACAGGTTTCCCGACTGGAAAGCGGGCAGTGAGCGCAACGCAATTAATGTG
AGTTAGCTCACTCATTAGGCACCCCAGGCTTTACACTTTATGCTTCCGGCTCGTATGTTGTGTGGAATTG
TGAGCGGATAACAATTTCACACAGGAAACAGCTATGACCATGATTACGCCAAGCGCGCAATTAACCCTCA
CTAAAGGGAACAAAAGCTGGAGCTGCAAGC
Features (pLannotate 1.2.2; 31 found; start..end, strand, type, name):
      5..231     +  promoter       RSV promoter: Rous sarcoma virus enhancer/promoter
    232..412     +  LTR            5' LTR (truncated): truncated 5' long terminal repeat (LTR) from HIV-1
    459..584     +  misc_feature   HIV-1 Ψ: packaging signal of human immunodeficiency virus type 1
    568..931     +  CDS            HIV-1 gag (fragment): gag protein from human immunodeficiency virus 1; gag
   1077..1310    +  misc_feature   RRE: The Rev response element (RRE) of HIV-1 allows for Rev-dependent mRNA export from the nucleus to the cytoplasm.
   1687..1713    +  CDS            Rev (fragment): human immunodeficiency virus 1 (HIV-1) Rev protein; rev; enhances nuclear export of unspliced and incompletely spliced viral mRNAs
   1720..1743    +  promoter       SV40 promoter (fragment): SV40 early promoter
   1744..1815    +  promoter       SV40 promoter (fragment): SV40 enhancer and early promoter
   1839..1974    +  rep_origin     SV40 ori: SV40 origin of replication
   2020..2616    +  CDS            PuroR (fragment): puromycin N-acetyltransferase; pac from Streptomyces; confers resistance to puromycin
   2665..2782    +  misc_feature   cPPT/CTS: central polypurine tract and central termination sequence of HIV-1
   2847..2913    +  CDS            small t antigen (fragment): SV40 (simian virus 40) small t antigen
   2920..4098    +  promoter       EF-1α promoter: strong constitutive promoter for human elongation factor EF-1α
   4115..5797    +  CDS            ARID3B: ARI3B_HUMAN - Also known as BDP, DRIL2. Experimental evidence at protein level: Swiss-Prot protein existence level 1. Transcription factor which may be involved in neuroblastoma growth and malignant transformation. Favors nuclear targeting of ARID3A. From Homo sapiens (Human).
   5813..5866    +  promoter       U6 promoter (fragment): RNA polymerase III promoter for human U6 snRNA
   5908..6496    +  misc_feature   WPRE: woodchuck hepatitis virus posttranscriptional regulatory element
   6547..6566    +  misc_feature   cPPT/CTS (fragment): central polypurine tract and central termination sequence of HIV-1
   6568..6801    +  LTR            3' LTR (ΔU3): self-inactivating 3' long terminal repeat (LTR) from HIV-1
   6879..7000    +  polyA_signal   SV40 poly(A) signal: SV40 polyadenylation signal
   7040..7175    +  rep_origin     SV40 ori: SV40 origin of replication
   7196..7214    -  promoter       T7 promoter: promoter for bacteriophage T7 RNA polymerase
   7222..7377    +  CDS            lacZα (fragment): LacZα fragment of β-galactosidase; lacZ fragment
   7382..7810    +  rep_origin     f1 ori (sequence partly withheld): f1 bacteriophage origin of replication; arrow indicates direction of (+) strand synthesis
   7863..7967    +  promoter       AmpR promoter: bla
   7968..8828    +  CDS            AmpR: β-lactamase; bla; confers resistance to ampicillin, carbenicillin, and related antibiotics
   8999..9587    +  rep_origin     ori: high-copy-number ColE1/pMB1/pBR322/pUC origin of replication
   9770..9862    +  CDS            lacI (fragment): lac repressor; lacI; The lac repressor binds to the lac operator to inhibit transcription in E. coli. This inhibition can be relieved by adding lactose or isopropyl-β-D-thiogalactopyranoside (IPTG).
   9875..9896    +  protein_bind   CAP binding site: CAP binding activates transcription in the presence of cAMP. E. coli catabolite activator protein
   9911..9941    +  promoter       lac promoter: promoter for the E. coli lac operon
   9949..9965    +  protein_bind   lac operator: The lac repressor binds to the lac operator to inhibit transcription in E. coli. This inhibition can be relieved by adding lactose or isopropyl-β-D-thiogalactopyranoside (IPTG). lac repressor encoded by lacI
  10010..10028   +  promoter       T3 promoter: promoter for bacteriophage T3 RNA polymerase
