[The description below was written by a language model from this plasmid's Addgene catalogue record and pLannotate feature annotations shown in this document.]
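Description:
TFORF2045 is a third-generation-style, self-inactivating lentiviral expression plasmid built on the pLX_TRC317 backbone and carrying the human transcription factor ARID3B (also known as BDP or DRIL2) as its open reading frame. It belongs to a barcoded transcription factor ORF collection in which each ORF is paired with a unique 24-bp barcode, so that individual factors can be identified in pooled overexpression screens. The barcode is not annotated as a separate feature in the table. In bacteria the plasmid is maintained by a high-copy ColE1/pUC-type origin and selected through the β-lactamase gene (ampicillin resistance). An f1 origin and residual lac, T7 and T3 elements from the cloning backbone are also present. The depositor notes that the plasmid may be prone to recombination and that the ORF portion was synthesized.

The viral genome is transcribed in packaging cells from an RSV promoter fused to a truncated HIV-1 5' LTR, followed by the Ψ packaging signal with a short gag fragment, the RRE for Rev-dependent nuclear export, and a cPPT/CTS element that aids nuclear import. It ends in a ΔU3 3' LTR, which inactivates LTR promoter activity after integration, followed by an SV40 polyadenylation signal. Within the provirus, an SV40 early promoter drives puromycin N-acetyltransferase for selecting transduced mammalian cells. Downstream, the strong constitutive EF-1α promoter drives the ARID3B coding sequence, with a WPRE after it to enhance transcript stability and expression. A short U6 promoter fragment annotated between the ORF and the WPRE appears to be residual backbone sequence rather than a functional unit. The construct is used for stable overexpression of ARID3B, individually or in pooled screens such as directed differentiation studies.
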