Addgene plasmid #144328: TFORF2045
Purpose: Lentiviral vector for overexpressing transcription factor ORFs with unique 24-bp barcodes. Barcodes facilitate identification of transcription factors in pooled screens.
Depositing lab: Feng Zhang. Depositing organization: Broad Institute. Publication: A transcription factor atlas of directed differentiation. Joung J, Ma S, Tay T, Geiger-Schuller KR, Kirchgatterer PC, Verdine VK, Guo B, Arias-Garcia MA, Allen WE, Singh A, Kuksenko O, Abudayyeh OO, Gootenberg JS, Fu Z, Macrae RK, Buenrostro JD, Regev A, Zhang F. Cell. 2023 Jan 5;186(1):209-229.e26. doi: 10.1016/j.cell.2022.11.026. PubMed 36608654.
Backbone
  Vector backbone: pLX_TRC317
  Backbone manufacturer: Broad Institute Genetic Perturbation Platform
  Backbone size w/o insert (bp): 8264
  Vector type: Mammalian Expression, Lentiviral
  Selectable markers: Puromycin
Growth in bacteria
  Bacterial resistance: Ampicillin, 100 μg/mL
  Growth temperature: 37°C
  Growth strain: NEB Stable
  Copy number: High Copy
Gene/Insert
  Gene/Insert name: ARID3B
  Species: H. sapiens (human)
  Insert size (bp): 1787
  Entrez Gene: ARID3B (a.k.a. BDP, DRIL2)
  Promoter: EF1a
  Cloning method: Unknown
  Sequencing primers: 5′ GGGTGGAGACTGAAGTTAGGCCAG; 3′ CACATAGCGTAAAAGGAGCAACATAG
Terms and licenses: Academic/Nonprofit Terms; Industry Terms: Not Available to Industry
Depositor comments: NM_001307939,ENST00000622429 . The transcription factor ORF portion of this plasmid was synthesized by Genewiz. Please test multiple small colonies in case of plasmid recombination. To make this collection available in a timely manner, a portion of this collection was not fully sequenced by Addgene. If an Addgene verified full plasmid sequence is not available, please contact us prior to placing an order to request the full sequence.
How to cite: TFORF2045 was a gift from Feng Zhang (Addgene plasmid # 144328 ; http://n2t.net/addgene:144328 ; RRID:Addgene_144328)
