>Addgene plasmid #144328 | TFORF2045 | depositor partial sequence | sequence record 285099 | Insert
ACCGCCACCATGGAGCCACTTCAGCAGCAGCAGCAGCAGCAGCAGCAACAACAGAAGCAGCCACACCTGG
CTCCTCTGCAGATGGATGCCAGAGAGAAGCAGGGCCAGCAGATGAGAGAAGCCCAGTTCTTGTATGCCCA
AAAGCTGGTCACACAGCCGACTCTCCTTTCCGCCACAGCTGGGAGACCTTCTGGCAGCACTCCCTTAGGT
CCCTTAGCCAGAGTTCCACCCACCGCAGCAGTGGCCCAAGTGTTTGAACGGGGCAACATGAACTCAGAGC
CTGAGGAAGAGGACGGAGGTTTGGAAGATGAGGATGGGGATGATGAAGTTGCAGAGGTGGCTGAGAAAGA
AACCCAGGCTGCTTCAAAATATTTTCATGTGCAGAAAGTAGCTCGCCAAGATCCCAGAGTGGCACCCATG
TCCAATCTACTTCCAGCACCAGGGCTCCCACCACATGGACAACAAGCTAAAGAAGACCATACCAAAGATG
CTTCCAAGGCCTCACCTTCTGTCTCCACAGCAGGACAGCCGAACTGGAATCTGGATGAGCAGCTCAAGCA
GAATGGTGGTTTGGCCTGGAGTGATGATGCAGATGGAGGCCGGGGAAGAGAGATCTCTCGAGATTTTGCC
AAGCTGTATGAACTGGACGGTGATCCTGAAAGGAAAGAGTTCCTGGATGACCTCTTCGTCTTTATGCAGA
AGAGGGGGACCCCCATCAACCGAATCCCCATCATGGCCAAACAGATCCTGGACCTGTACATGCTGTATAA
GCTGGTGACCGAGAAGGGAGGCCTGGTGGAGATCATCAACAAGAAGATCTGGAGGGAGATCACCAAAGGC
CTAAACCTGCCCACATCCATCACCAGCGCCGCCTTCACCCTCAGGACGCAGTACATGAAGTATCTGTATG
CCTATGAGTGTGAGAAGAAAGCCTTGAGTTCCCCAGCCGAGCTCCAGGCAGCAATTGATGGCAACCGCAG
GGAGGGCCGGCGGCCCAGCTACAGCTCCTCCCTCTTTGGCTACTCACCTGCTGCGGCTACTGCTGCTGCC
GCTGCCGGGGCCCCTGCCCTTCTCTCCCCACCCAAGATCCGCTTTCCCATCCTTGGGCTTGGCTCCAGCA
GTGGTACCAATACCAGTAGCCCTCGGATATCCCCAGCAACCACTCTCAGGAAAGGTGATGGAGCCCCAGT
GACAACAGTGCCTGTGCCAAATCGTCTGGCTGTGCCCGTGACCTTGGCAAGCCAGCAGGCTGGTACTCGG
ACCGCCGCACTGGAGCAGCTGCGGGAGCGGCTGGAGTCAGGGGAGCCTGCTGAGAAGAAGGCATCGAGGC
TGTCTGAGGAGGAGCAGCGCCTGGTGCAGCAGGCCTTCCAGCGCAACTTTTTCAGCATGGCACGGCAGCT
CCCCATGAAGATCAGGATCAACGGCAGGGCAGAAGACAGAGCAGAGGCCTCGGCTGCAGCACTGAACCTG
ACCACGAGTAGCATTGGGAGCATTAACATGTCTGTGGACATCGATGGCACCACCTATGCAGGTGTGCTGT
TTGCCCAGAAGCCTGTGGTCCACCTCATCACGGGGTCTGCTCCCCAGAGCCTCGGCAGCAGCGCCAGCAG
CAGCAGCAGCTCTCACTGTTCACCAAGTCCTACCTCATCCCGGGGCACCCCCAGCGCAGAGCCCTCCACC
AGCTGGTCCCTCTAGTAATGAACTAGTCCGTAACTTGAAAGTATTTCGATTTCTTGGCTTTATATATCTT
GTGGAAAGGACGATTATTGACGCACATATACGCTTCT
