>Addgene plasmid #144328 | TFORF2045 | depositor partial sequence | sequence record 285100 | Barcode
TTATTGACGCACATATACGCTTCT
